Addgene plasmid #203837: pGL4.11_Nued2_E1_dAP1-2
Purpose: Luciferase reporter plasmid for Igf1 enhancer 1 with both AP-1 sites knocked out
Depositing lab: Ivo Spiegel. Depositing organization: Weizmann Institute of Science. Publication: Single genomic enhancers drive experience-dependent GABAergic plasticity to maintain sensory processing in the adult cortex. Roethler O, Zohar E, Cohen-Kashi Malina K, Bitan L, Gabel HW, Spiegel I. Neuron. 2023 Jun 20:S0896-6273(23)00399-9. doi: 10.1016/j.neuron.2023.05.026. PubMed 37354902.
Backbone
  Vector backbone: pGL4.11_Nued2
  Vector type: Mammalian Expression
Growth in bacteria
  Bacterial resistance: Ampicillin, 100 μg/mL
  Growth temperature: 37°C
  Growth strain: DH5alpha
  Copy number: High Copy
Gene/Insert
  Gene/Insert name: dAP1-2
  Species: M. musculus (mouse)
  Mutation: KO of both AP1 sites
  Cloning method: Gibson Cloning
Terms and licenses: Academic/Nonprofit Terms; Industry Terms: Not Available to Industry
How to cite: pGL4.11_Nued2_E1_dAP1-2 was a gift from Ivo Spiegel (Addgene plasmid # 203837 ; http://n2t.net/addgene:203837 ; RRID:Addgene_203837)
