[The description below was written by a language model from this plasmid's Addgene catalogue record and pLannotate feature annotations shown in this document.]
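Description:
pGL4.11_Nued2_E1_dAP1-2 is an 8,152 nt firefly luciferase reporter plasmid for mammalian cells, built by Gibson cloning on a modified pGL4.11 backbone called pGL4.11_Nued2. It is used to measure the activity of a mutated form of mouse Igf1 enhancer 1. In bacteria it is propagated at high copy from a ColE1/pUC-type origin and selected with ampicillin through the β-lactamase gene. The short large T antigen and tetracycline-resistance fragments in the annotation appear to be backbone remnants rather than functional genes.

The reporter is the synthetic luc2 luciferase, which spans the numbering origin of the sequence. It is followed directly by a human codon-optimized PEST degradation sequence from mouse ornithine decarboxylase and terminated by an SV40 poly(A) signal. The PEST tag shortens the reporter's half-life, so the luminescence follows changes in transcription more closely. Upstream of the regulatory region, a synthetic poly(A) signal and an RNA polymerase II pause site from the human α2-globin gene limit read-through transcription from the backbone and so reduce background.

About 3.9 kb between the pause site and the start of luc2 carries no annotation. This region presumably holds the "Nued2" backbone element and the enhancer insert, but the record does not define "Nued2" or state which promoter drives luciferase. The insert, dAP1-2, is the mouse enhancer with both AP-1 binding sites knocked out. The construct is therefore suited to comparison with wild-type or singly mutated versions of the enhancer, to test how much its activity depends on AP-1 sites. The associated work concerns experience-dependent gene regulation in cortical neurons.
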