Features (pLannotate 1.2.2; 10 found; start..end, strand, type, name):
    490..609     +  CDS            hPEST: PEST degradation sequence from mouse ornithine decarboxylase human codon-optimized
    661..782     -  polyA_signal   SV40 poly(A) signal: SV40 polyadenylation signal
    805..873     -  CDS            large T antigen (fragment): large T antigen from SV40 (simian virus 40)
    889..1021    +  CDS            TcR (fragment): tetracycline efflux protein; tet; confers resistance to tetracycline
   1201..1789    -  rep_origin     ori: high-copy-number ColE1/pMB1/pBR322/pUC origin of replication
   1989..2849    -  CDS            AmpR: β-lactamase confers resistance to ampicillin, carbenicillin, and related antibiotics
   2850..2891    -  promoter       AmpR promoter (fragment): bla
   2954..3002    +  polyA_signal   poly(A) signal: synthetic polyadenylation signal
   3016..3107    +  misc_feature   pause site: RNA polymerase II transcriptional pause signal from the human α2 globin gene
   6989..486     +  CDS            luciferase (across the origin): firefly luciferase synthetic luc2 version of the luciferase gene
>Addgene plasmid #203837 | pGL4.11_Nued2_E1_dAP1-2 | addgene full sequence | sequence record 410633 | Addgene NGS Result
GAGCTGTGCGTCCGTGGCCCCATGATCATGAGCGGCTACGTTAACAACCCCGAGGCTACAAACGCTCTCA
TCGACAAGGACGGCTGGCTGCACAGCGGCGACATCGCCTACTGGGACGAGGACGAGCACTTCTTCATCGT
GGACCGGCTGAAGAGCCTGATCAAATACAAGGGCTACCAGGTAGCCCCAGCCGAACTGGAGAGCATCCTG
CTGCAACACCCCAACATCTTCGACGCCGGGGTCGCCGGCCTGCCCGACGACGATGCCGGCGAGCTGCCCG
CCGCAGTCGTCGTGCTGGAACACGGTAAAACCATGACCGAGAAGGAGATCGTGGACTATGTGGCCAGCCA
GGTTACAACCGCCAAGAAGCTGCGCGGTGGTGTTGTGTTCGTGGACGAGGTGCCTAAAGGACTGACCGGC
AAGTTGGACGCCCGCAAGATCCGCGAGATTCTCATTAAGGCCAAGAAGGGCGGCAAGATCGCCGTGAATT
CTCACGGCTTCCCTCCCGAGGTGGAGGAGCAGGCCGCCGGCACCCTGCCCATGAGCTGCGCCCAGGAGAG
CGGCATGGATAGACACCCTGCTGCTTGCGCCAGCGCCAGGATCAACGTCTAAGGCCGCGACTCTAGAGTC
GGGGCGGCCGGCCGCTTCGAGCAGACATGATAAGATACATTGATGAGTTTGGACAAACCACAACTAGAAT
GCAGTGAAAAAAATGCTTTATTTGTGAAATTTGTGATGCTATTGCTTTATTTGTAACCATTATAAGCTGC
AATAAACAAGTTAACAACAACAATTGCATTCATTTTATGTTTCAGGTTCAGGGGGAGGTGTGGGAGGTTT
TTTAAAGCAAGTAAAACCTCTACAAATGTGGTAAAATCGATAAGGATCCGTCGACCGATGCCCTTGAGAG
CCTTCAACCCAGTCAGCTCCTTCCGGTGGGCGCGGGGCATAACTATCGTCGCCGCACTTATGACTGTCTT
CTTTATCATGCAACTCGTAGGACAGGTGCCGGCAGCGCTCTTCCGCTTCCTCGCTCACTGACTCGCTGCG
CTCGGTCGTTCGGCTGCGGCGAGCGGTATCAGCTCACTCAAAGGCGGTAATACGGTTATCCACAGAATCA
GGGGATAACGCAGGAAAGAACATGTGAGCAAAAGGCCAGCAAAAGGCCAGGAACCGTAAAAAGGCCGCGT
TGCTGGCGTTTTTCCATAGGCTCCGCCCCCCTGACGAGCATCACAAAAATCGACGCTCAAGTCAGAGGTG
GCGAAACCCGACAGGACTATAAAGATACCAGGCGTTTCCCCCTGGAAGCTCCCTCGTGCGCTCTCCTGTT
CCGACCCTGCCGCTTACCGGATACCTGTCCGCCTTTCTCCCTTCGGGAAGCGTGGCGCTTTCTCATAGCT
CACGCTGTAGGTATCTCAGTTCGGTGTAGGTCGTTCGCTCCAAGCTGGGCTGTGTGCACGAACCCCCCGT
TCAGCCCGACCGCTGCGCCTTATCCGGTAACTATCGTCTTGAGTCCAACCCGGTAAGACACGACTTATCG
CCACTGGCAGCAGCCACTGGTAACAGGATTAGCAGAGCGAGGTATGTAGGCGGTGCTACAGAGTTCTTGA
AGTGGTGGCCTAACTACGGCTACACTAGAAGAACAGTATTTGGTATCTGCGCTCTGCTGAAGCCAGTTAC
CTTCGGAAAAAGAGTTGGTAGCTCTTGATCCGGCAAACAAACCACCGCTGGTAGCGGTGGTTTTTTTGTT
TGCAAGCAGCAGATTACGCGCAGAAAAAAAGGATCTCAAGAAGATCCTTTGATCTTTTCTACGGGGTCTG
ACGCTCAGTGGAACGAAAACTCACGTTAAGGGATTTTGGTCATGAGATTATCAAAAAGGATCTTCACCTA
GATCCTTTTAAATTAAAAATGAAGTTTTAAATCAATCTAAAGTATATATGAGTAAACTTGGTCTGACAGC
GGCCGCAAATGCTAAACCACTGCAGTGGTTACCAGTGCTTGATCAGTGAGGCACCGATCTCAGCGATCTG
CCTATTTCGTTCGTCCATAGTGGCCTGACTCCCCGTCGTGTAGATCACTACGATTCGTGAGGGCTTACCA
TCAGGCCCCAGCGCAGCAATGATGCCGCGAGAGCCGCGTTCACCGGCCCCCGATTTGTCAGCAATGAACC
AGCCAGCAGGGAGGGCCGAGCGAAGAAGTGGTCCTGCTACTTTGTCCGCCTCCATCCAGTCTATGAGCTG
CTGTCGTGATGCTAGAGTAAGAAGTTCGCCAGTGAGTAGTTTCCGAAGAGTTGTGGCCATTGCTACTGGC
ATCGTGGTATCACGCTCGTCGTTCGGTATGGCTTCGTTCAACTCTGGTTCCCAGCGGTCAAGCCGGGTCA
CATGATCACCCATATTATGAAGAAATGCAGTCAGCTCCTTAGGGCCTCCGATCGTTGTCAGAAGTAAGTT
GGCCGCGGTGTTGTCGCTCATGGTAATGGCAGCACTACACAATTCTCTTACCGTCATGCCATCCGTAAGA
TGCTTTTCCGTGACCGGCGAGTACTCAACCAAGTCGTTTTGTGAGTAGTGTATACGGCGACCAAGCTGCT
CTTGCCCGGCGTCTATACGGGACAACACCGCGCCACATAGCAGTACTTTGAAAGTGCTCATCATCGGGAA
TCGTTCTTCGGGGCGGAAAGACTCAAGGATCTTGCCGCTATTGAGATCCAGTTCGATATAGCCCACTCTT
GCACCCAGTTGATCTTCAGCATCTTTTACTTTCACCAGCGTTTCGGGGTGTGCAAAAACAGGCAAGCAAA
ATGCCGCAAAGAAGGGAATGAGTGCGACACGAAAATGTTGGATGCTCATACTCGTCCTTTTTCAATATTA
TTGAAGCATTTATCAGGGTTACTAGTACGTCTCTCAAGGATAAGTAAGTAATATTAAGGTACGGGAGGTA
TTGGACAGGCCGCAATAAAATATCTTTATTTTCATTACATCTGTGTGTTGGTTTTTTGTGTGAATCGATA
GTACTAACATACGCTCTCCATCAAAACAAAACGAAACAAAACAAACTAGCAAAATAGGCTGTCCCCAGTG
CAAGTGCAGGTGCCAGAACATTTCTCTGGCCTAACTGGCCGGTACCTGAGCTCGCTAGCTTCCTGGCTTG
TAGTGACCTCGTCTATTGCTAGAAATCAGAAGGTACCACTGAGCCTTCATTTGTTTGGTGAAATCATGGA
GTTACATTAACAAGCCGTTTCCCCAAACTATGGCTCTCTACCCACTTGTAATACACCCGTGCACAGGAAC
ATTTTCTGAAAGTCAATGTTTCCTATCACTTGCTCCAAAATTAAACCAGAGATACATCATTCAGGAAGAA
GCCAGATGCACTGAAGAAAGAAAAACCTGCTTTATCAGAAGGGGCAAGCTTCTCTCACATCCCATAGCAA
TTTAAATTCATTTGCCGGAATGTTAAATACAACCAGTCTTTTAGTTGGGTCCCTTCACATAAACACCAAG
TTAGCATAAATGCAAAATAGTTCACATGATTAAATCTTTATAACACCATAATTTATCTTATGTACACACA
CACACACAGAGAAAGAGAGAGAGAGAGAGAGAGAGAGAGATCTTTTACTTGCTGATACTTCTACATTTTT
TCTGGAGTTCTCAACTCTCATCATCTCTCTAAGGAAGCTGGCTTGTATTGCCCCAGACTCTTAGTGTATT
TAGTTCTAAAGGATAGTATACAGAATAAAGGGAAATTTTAATTTTGTTTTTAATAGGACCTATATAATTC
AGGCCTAGCTCTGGTGGAGAGAAGGGGAGGAGAGGTCCATTAGCATTTATTGTGCACCTGCTTTATGCTA
AACATGTCTGGAAACAGTGTCTCACACTTCACTCTACATCCCACCCACTGCTCCTCTCCTATTCACCCTT
TCCCACAATCTTTCCCCCATCCCCCTAGCCCCAGCAAAGGTATCCATCATTGGCTGAAAAGTATACATTT
TTCAGCATGGAGCATTACTGCTGACAAAAACCCACTTTAGGAAGTAAGATTTCTTCTCTTATTCATAGAA
TGATTCATGTCACACACACTTCTTTTTTGACTCACACGGTACGTCACAACAGGCTTTGTAAGGCTTATAA
TTACTGAGGCTATTTTTGTGTCTCTATTCATTGCTTTCCCCCACCCGCCTTCTCTGCATTAATAACCAGT
CCATCCCCCCCCCCTCATTATTCAGTACGCAGCAAAATAGAACTGGTGTCAGCCAATCAGCCTCTTGTAT
GGTTTTTAGGCAGAAGCTTAAAAACATTGGTCCTTGTCAACAGAAATTAAGCCTGCTGCTACCCTATTCC
TGAGGTAGATCCAGGAAAACTCTGAAATAGAATGGGAACAGATCTCATATCTAATTAGATCCTTTCTATC
TCTGAGAATTGTATTCAGTGCAATCATTACTGCCACCTGCTTGACAGTGTGTACAATACTTTGTTTAAGC
TTCCCCACTACTGGATCCATTTAACAGACCAAACCACTGAGGAAGCGCGTTTAAACGTGTGGCGCGCCAG
CTAGTAACAGTTGGCATTGGGACTAGAAGGCCTCATTCCTAAACCAGCAGATTTTTCCATTGTACCAGGA
AAACAAAACTGCAAATAGCATAAGTCCTCTGATTTTACTGTCTCCAGAGAAAATCATATCCTCAATGCCT
GGGTCTTTCCATCTGGAATTTGGCAACTCTGCTGATCCCTTCTCATAGTGGGAACTCTTGTAGGAAGTCT
AAGAGCAATTATTTTGGGGATATATGCTATTTTTATGTCTTCTTGTACATCACCTTCTTTGGTCAGGAGG
AAATTAGAATTCTGGAAATACGTTTAATTATTAAAAGGACAAGCCTTGGCTTCAAGTAGTTGCAAATATG
AATTATTAGTCCATGTCATGAAAGGGCTGGAGAACTACAAAGAAACAATGATAATCTATTTGTCACACCC
AATTAAGATCTGCCCTGGCCTGGGAGTAAAAGAGCATTAAATCTGTGAGTGGTAACTTCAAGCAGCATGT
CTATATTTGGGTAATTCTGAACATGCCTGGATTTGGTACCTTACAGCATCCTCTAAAAATGTACTACTTT
AGAAAGTGTTTTGAGATTTTGTTGCCTTCGTGATTGCAGTTTGTGTGTGTGTGTGTGTGTGGGGGGTGTT
ATTTGAGCTTTTGAGTTTCCATGTAGCCAAAGAAAGAAAGTCTAGGAAGAAATGGTAGACTCAAGGTCAA
ATTCAACAAGGGGAAACTTCTTTGTGGTGAGTCTAGACAACAAAGCCATTAGCCCAGTGTTCACCCCCCT
GCCTACACCCTACCTTTTCCATTGATGAATATTCTTACCTGAGCCATCCTCGCTTCTGAGTCCTGCTCTG
GGTCCTGTGGAGACTGAATATCCTGTCTGTAGTTTTTAATCCTTGAAGAGATTTTTCATGAATAGAACTT
TCCTTATAATTTAGCAACACTGTCCTTGAAAACCCCCACAACTATTTACATAACAGAAGCTATTGTTTGA
AGTGCAAAACAGGTCAGAATTTGGTTCCCAGAGATTAATCACTGCAGTCTATTTTGTATTATCATAATAA
TTTCATTTATTTTGATACAATTTGTTTTCAGAATCAACCCCAGCTTCTTTGCACAAGTGACAAATCCATT
TGTTTCTGGTAGAATGGGTAATGTGATTAATGACCTTGCAACAGGATTTCTTTAAAAAGGGGGAACTTTT
TTTTTTTCATTTTTAATTCACAGTAAACCAGCTGAGTCTGTTAAGTGTGTAACTGTTCTGAACTTGTAAG
CCATGGGTAAGATTTTGAAATACCCCCTCCCAATCTTTTGCGGGGTTTCTGGGTATTAATATTAGGCTTT
CTCCAAGAATCTGATGATACTAGTCTCCAGGTGTAAAGTGGACTTGTTGGATTCCCGCATTAAAAAGAAC
GGGGCCCCAGTCTTTGCCATGGCCCCATCATGTTTATTCCGGCTGGATGTTCTCATCAAACCGAGGTCAT
GCGAAATAAATAAGGTCATGCCTAGAAGGATATTGTCCCCGCACAAGAACCTTCGAGTGAACTCGTGACT
ACTGCCTCCTGGTCTTCTGTGTGGGCATCCCCTTCTTTCTTGCAGCATCCAGGACCCACTTCTGTCCCTG
CTGGTCTGTTTCTTTCTTTCTTTCTTTCTTTCTTTCTTTCTTGTTTTCTTCCGTTTTTCCCCTTGAGTTC
TCTGGGGTTGGGCCTGGGATTTTGGGTACGCCTACAGACTGTCCGCCTCTGCAATCGACCGTCGTGCTTC
CCGCGCCAGAACAAGGAAGCCCACGCGAGCCGCGTAGGTGGCTCGCGTGGAAGACCCGGGTTCGAGTCCC
GCTGGGAGAATTCCTCCTAGGCAAGTGGAGTCATCTCGGTCAGGATTTCTCAGCCGGAAGCCGCGCCAAC
ACCTCTCATCGTGGGCGGCAAGTTGTCCCCGGGGCTTCTTTGACCGTGCGGGGCCAGCCGACGCTTTCTC
TGACCGTTTCCGAAGCCCAGTTTCCTTTCCTAAGGAGCCTTGGGGATCCTGCACTCGCGTCTCTGAAACC
CAACCCACGACAGAACCCAGCCGCCTGGGCCAGCTTAGCAATGCGCCCGCGCCCCGCCCTCCGCGTGACG
CGAACGCCGGCGGACCAATCAGAGAGCGCGGCGCGAGCCCCACGCGCCTGTGGCCCCACCCTCCAAGCTT
AAGAAAGGGCGCGCGGGCAGAGCCCGGGCCAGAACGCCGCGCAAAGCGGAGAGCGGGTTTTTGCGACGGC
AGGCGGCGCTTGTGCTGCCGTTTCCGTGCTGCACGCGGTTCCCTCGAGTGCCGCGCTCGGACAGACGTAG
CCGGCCGCGAAGGCGCCCAGACGGCAAACCAGCGACCCATGCTGAAGTGAGCACACAGGTCAGCGAGGAT
ATCAAGATCTGGCCTCGGCGGCCAAGCTTGGCAATCCGGTACTGTTGGTAAAGCCACCATGGAAGATGCC
AAAAACATTAAGAAGGGCCCAGCGCCATTCTACCCACTCGAAGACGGGACCGCCGGCGAGCAGCTGCACA
AAGCCATGAAGCGCTACGCCCTGGTGCCCGGCACCATCGCCTTTACCGACGCACATATCGAGGTGGACAT
TACCTACGCCGAGTACTTCGAGATGAGCGTTCGGCTGGCAGAAGCTATGAAGCGCTATGGGCTGAATACA
AACCATCGGATCGTGGTGTGCAGCGAGAATAGCTTGCAGTTCTTCATGCCCGTGTTGGGTGCCCTGTTCA
TCGGTGTGGCTGTGGCCCCAGCTAACGACATCTACAACGAGCGCGAGCTGCTGAACAGCATGGGCATCAG
CCAGCCCACCGTCGTATTCGTGAGCAAGAAAGGGCTGCAAAAGATCCTCAACGTGCAAAAGAAGCTACCG
ATCATACAAAAGATCATCATCATGGATAGCAAGACCGACTACCAGGGCTTCCAAAGCATGTACACCTTCG
TGACTTCCCATTTGCCACCCGGCTTCAACGAGTACGACTTCGTGCCCGAGAGCTTCGACCGGGACAAAAC
CATCGCCCTGATCATGAACAGTAGTGGCAGTACCGGATTGCCCAAGGGCGTAGCCCTACCGCACCGCACC
GCTTGTGTCCGATTCAGTCATGCCCGCGACCCCATCTTCGGCAACCAGATCATCCCCGACACCGCTATCC
TCAGCGTGGTGCCATTTCACCACGGCTTCGGCATGTTCACCACGCTGGGCTACTTGATCTGCGGCTTTCG
GGTCGTGCTCATGTACCGCTTCGAGGAGGAGCTATTCTTGCGCAGCTTGCAAGACTATAAGATTCAATCT
GCCCTGCTGGTGCCCACACTATTTAGCTTCTTCGCTAAGAGCACTCTCATCGACAAGTACGACCTAAGCA
ACTTGCACGAGATCGCCAGCGGCGGGGCGCCGCTCAGCAAGGAGGTAGGTGAGGCCGTGGCCAAACGCTT
CCACCTACCAGGCATCCGCCAGGGCTACGGCCTGACAGAAACAACCAGCGCCATTCTGATCACCCCCGAA
GGGGACGACAAGCCTGGCGCAGTAGGCAAGGTGGTGCCCTTCTTCGAGGCTAAGGTGGTGGACTTGGACA
CCGGTAAGACACTGGGTGTGAACCAGCGCGGC
